>Addgene plasmid #137105 | pL2-G(P)10G | addgene full sequence | sequence record 272202 | Addgene NGS Result
CATAACACCCCTTGTATTACTGTTTATGTAAGCAGACAGTTTTATTGTGAATTCTCATGACCAAAATCCC
TTAACGTGAGTTTTCGTTCCACTGAGCGTCAGACCCCGTAGAAAAGATCAAAGGATCTTCTTGAGATCCT
TTTTTTCTGCGCGTAATCTGCTGCTTGCAAACAAAAAAACCACCGCTACCAGCGGTGGTTTGTTTGCCGG
ATCAAGAGCTACCAACTCTTTTTCCGAAGGTAACTGGCTTCAGCAGAGCGCAGATACCAAATACTGTTCT
TCTAGTGTAGCCGTAGTTAGGCCACCACTTCAAGAACTCTGTAGCACCGCCTACATACCTCGCTCTGCTA
ATCCTGTTACCAGTGGCTGCTGCCAGTGGCGATAAGTCGTGTCTTACCGGGTTGGACTCAAGACGATAGT
TACCGGATAAGGCGCAGCGGTCGGGCTGAACGGGGGGTTCGTGCACACAGCCCAGCTTGGAGCGAACGAC
CTACACCGAACTGAGATACCTACAGCGTGAGCTATGAGAAAGCGCCACGCTTCCCGAAGGGAGAAAGGCG
GACAGGTATCCGGTAAGCGGCAGGGTCGGAACAGGAGAGCGCACGAGGGAGCTTCCAGGGGGAAACGCCT
GGTATCTTTATAGTCCTGTCGGGTTTCGCCACCTCTGACTTGAGCGTCGATTTTTGTGATCTCGTCAGGG
GGGCGGAGCCTATGGAAAAACGCCAGCAACGCGGCCTTTTTACGGTTCCTGGCCTTTTGCTGGCCTTTTG
CTCACATGTTCTTTCCTGCGTTATCCCCTGATTCTGTGGATAACCGTATTACCGCCAATTGGCTCGCCGC
AGCCGAACGACCGAGCGCAGCGAGTCACCCGAAGACCATTTTGGACGCCAGCAGTGGGTCCGCCTCCACC
ACCTCCGCCACCTCCTCCAGGGCATTGCATCCAGCCCCGAGCAAAAGGAGACCCCTGACTAGTCTCCGGG
AGCTGCATGTGTCAGAGGTTTTCACCGTCATCACCGAAACGCGCGACACGAAAGGGCCTCGTGATACGCC
TATTTTTATAGGTTAATGTCATGATAATAATGGTTTCTTAGACGTCAGGTGGCCTTTTCGGGGAAATGTG
CGCGGAACCCCTATTTGTTTATTTTTCTAAATACATTCAAATATGTATCCGCTCATGAATTAATTCTTAG
AAAAACTCATCGAGCATCAAATGAAACTGCAATTTATTCATATCAGGATTATCAATACCATATTTTTGAA
AAAGCCGTTTCTGTAATGAAGGAGAAAACTCACCGAGGCAGTTCCATAGGATGGCAAGATCCTGGTATCG
GTCTGCGATTCCGACTCGTCCAACATCAATACAACCTATTAATTTCCCCTCGTCAAAAATAAGGTTATCA
AGTGAGAAATCACCATGAGTGACGACTGAATCCGGTGAGAATGGCAAAAGTTTATGCATTTCTTTCCAGA
CTTGTTCAACAGGCCAGCCATTACGCTCGTCATCAAAATCACTCGCATCAACCAAACCGTTATTCATTCG
TGATTGCGCCTGAGCCAGACGAAATACGCGGTCGCTGTTAAAAGGACAATTACAAACAGGAATCGAATGC
AACCGGCGCAGGAACACCGCCAGCGCATCAACAATATTTTCACCTGAATCAGGATATTCTTCTAATACCT
GGAATGCTGTTTTCCCTGGGATCGCCGTGGTGAGTAACCATGCATCATCAGGAGTACGGATAAAATGCTT
GATGGTCGGAAGAGGCATAAATTCCGTCAGCCAGTTTAGTCTGACCATCTCATCTGTAACATCATTGGCA
ACGCTACCTTTGCCATGTTTCAGAAACAACTCTGGCGCATCGGGCTTCCCATACAATCGATAGATTGTCG
CACCTGATTGCCCGACATTATCGCGAGCCCATTTATACCCATATAAATCAGCATCCATGTTGGAATTTAA
TCGCGGCCTAGAGCAAGACGTTTCCCGTTGAATATGGCT
Features (pLannotate 1.2.2; 4 found; start..end, strand, type, name):
    131..718     +  rep_origin     ori: high-copy-number ColE1/pMB1/pBR322/pUC origin of replication
    992..1026    -  CDS            rop (fragment): Rop protein, which maintains plasmids at low copy number; rop
   1121..1178    +  promoter       AmpR promoter (fragment): bla
   1187..3       -  CDS            KanR (across the origin): aminoglycoside phosphotransferase; aph(3')-Ia; confers resistance to kanamycin in bacteria or G418 (Geneticin®) in eukaryotes
