[The description below was written by a language model from this plasmid's Addgene catalogue record and pLannotate feature annotations shown in this document.]
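Description:
pL2-G(P)10G is a small (about 2 kb) bacterial cloning plasmid in the synthetic biology category, built on the pL2 backbone and serving as a linker donor in the iFLinkC (iterative functional linker cloning) system. It is propagated in E. coli from a high-copy ColE1/pUC-type origin of replication and selected with kanamycin through an aph(3')-Ia aminoglycoside phosphotransferase gene, which spans the numbering origin of the circular sequence. The annotation also picks up a short fragment of the AmpR (bla) promoter and a very short fragment of rop. Both are partial matches rather than intact functional elements, and the high-copy designation agrees with the absence of a working Rop protein.

The payload is a short synthetic sequence encoding G(P)10G, a stretch of ten prolines flanked by a glycine at each end. The record classes it as a rigid poly-proline linker and also calls it P12. Poly-proline stretches tend to adopt a stiff, extended conformation, so linkers of this kind are used as spacers that hold fused protein domains apart at a defined distance, in contrast to flexible glycine/serine-rich linkers. The automated feature table does not annotate the linker or any flanking cloning sites, and the cloning method is listed as unknown, so the record does not show the insert's exact position or the sites used to excise and join it. No promoter driving expression of the linker is annotated, which fits a storage or donor role rather than an expression role. The plasmid is intended as one module in a library of linker elements that can be combinatorially assembled and recombined with functional domains to build and optimise fusion proteins.
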