Addgene plasmid #137105: pL2-G(P)10G
Purpose: iFLinkC Linker cloning
Depositing lab: Viktor Stein. Depositing organization: Technische Universitaet Darmstadt. Publication: iFLinkC: an iterative functional linker cloning strategy for the combinatorial assembly and recombination of linker peptides with functional domains. Grawe A, Ranglack J, Weyrich A, Stein V. Nucleic Acids Res. 2020 Jan 11. pii: 5700546. doi: 10.1093/nar/gkz1210. PubMed 31925441.
Backbone
  Vector backbone: pL2
  Vector type: Synthetic Biology
Growth in bacteria
  Bacterial resistance: Kanamycin, 50 μg/mL
  Growth temperature: 37°C
  Growth strain: DH5alpha
  Copy number: High Copy
Gene/Insert
  Gene/Insert name: G(P)10G (alt names: Rigid: Poly-Pro Linker (10); P12)
  Species: Synthetic
  Cloning method: Unknown
Terms and licenses: Academic/Nonprofit Terms; Industry Terms: Not Available to Industry
How to cite: pL2-G(P)10G was a gift from Viktor Stein (Addgene plasmid # 137105 ; http://n2t.net/addgene:137105 ; RRID:Addgene_137105)
